>Addgene plasmid #247989 | pQE30::CLOMELEON:Strep | addgene full sequence | sequence record 498402 | Addgene NGS Result
CTCGAGAAATCATAAAAAATTTATTTGCTTTGTGAGCGGATAACAATTATAATAGATTCAATTGTGAGCG
GATAACAATTTCACACAGAATTCATTAAAGAGGAGAAATTAACTATGAGAGGATCGCATCACCATCACCA
TCACGGATCCGCATGCGAGCTCGGTACCATGGTGAGCAAGGGCGAGGAGCTGTTCACCGGGGTGGTGCCC
ATCCTGGTCGAGCTGGACGGCGACGTAAACGGCCACAGGTTCAGCGTGTCCGGCGAGGGCGAGGGCGATG
CCACCTACGGCAAGCTGACCCTGAAGTTCATCTGCACCACCGGCAAGCTGCCCGTGCCCTGGCCCACCCT
CGTGACCACCCTGACCTGGGGCGTGCAGTGCTTCAGCCGCTACCCCGACCACATGAAGCAGCACGACTTC
TTCAAGTCCGCCATGCCCGAAGGCTACGTCCAGGAGCGTACCATCTTCTTCAAGGACGACGGCAACTACA
AGACCCGCGCCGAGGTGAAGTTCGAGGGCGACACCCTGGTGAACCGCATCGAGCTGAAGGGCATCGACTT
CAAGGAGGACGGCAACATCCTGGGGCACAAGCTGGAGTACAACTACATCAGCCACAACGTCTATATCACC
GCCGACAAGCAGAAGAACGGCATCAAGGCCCACTTCAAGATCCGCCACAACATCGAGGACGGCAGCGTGC
AGCTCGCCGACCACTACCAGCAGAACACCCCCATCGGCGACGGCCCCGTGCTGCTGCCCGACAACCACTA
CCTGAGCACCCAGTCCGCCCTGAGCAAAGACCCCAACGAGAAGCGCGATCACATGGTCCTGCTGGAGTTC
GTGACCGCCGCCGGGATCACTCTCGGCATGGACGAGCTGTACAAGAAGCTCACCGGTAGTGGCAGTGGTG
AGAATTTGTACTTCCAAGGAGGCGGCAGCGGAGGCACTAGTAGTACCATGGTGAGCAAGGGCGAGGAGCT
GTTCACCGGGGTGGTGCCCATCCTGGTCGAGCTGGACGGCGACGTAAACGGCCACAAGTTCAGCGTGTCC
GGCGAGGGCGAGGGCGATGCCACCTACGGCAAGCTGACCCTGAAGTTCATCTGCACCACCGGCAAGCTGC
CCGTGCCCTGGCCCACCCTCGTGACCACCTTCGGCTACGGCGTGCAGTGCTTCGCCCGCTACCCCGACCA
CATGCGCCAGCACGACTTCTTCAAGTCCGCCATGCCCGAAGGCTACGTCCAGGAGCGCACCATCTTCTTC
AAGGACGACGGCAACTACAAGACCCGCGCCGAGGTGAAGTTCGAGGGCGACACCCTGGTGAACCGCATCG
AGCTGAAGGGCATCGACTTCAAGGAGGACGGCAACATCCTGGGGCACAAGCTGGAGTACAACTACAACAG
CCACAACGTCTATATCATGGCCGACAAGCAGAAGAACGGCATCAAGGTGAACTTCAAGATCCGCCACAAC
ATCGAGGACGGCAGCGTGCAGCTCGCCGACCACTACCAGCAGAACACCCCCATCGGCGACGGCCCCGTGC
TGCTGCCCGACAACCACTACCTGAGCTACCAGTCCGCCCTGAGCAAAGACCCCAACGAGAAGCGCGATCA
CATGGTCCTGCTGGAGTTCGTGACCGCCGCCGGGATCACTCTCGGCATGGACGAGCTGTACAAGTGGAGC
CACCCGCAGTTCGAGAAGCTTAATTAGCTGAGCTTGGACTCCTGTTGATAGATCCAGTAATGACCTCAGA
ACTCCATCTGGATTTGTTCAGAACGCTCGGTTGCCGCCGGGCGTTTTTTATTGGTGAGAATCCAAGCTAG
CTTGGCGAGATTTTCAGGAGCTAAGGAAGCTAAAATGGAGAAAAAAATCACTGGATATACCACCGTTGAT
ATATCCCAATGGCATCGTAAAGAACATTTTGAGGCATTTCAGTCAGTTGCTCAATGTACCTATAACCAGA
CCGTTCAGCTGGATATTACGGCCTTTTTAAAGACCGTAAAGAAAAATAAGCACAAGTTTTATCCGGCCTT
TATTCACATTCTTGCCCGCCTGATGAATGCTCATCCGGAATTTCGTATGGCAATGAAAGACGGTGAGCTG
GTGATATGGGATAGTGTTCACCCTTGTTACACCGTTTTCCATGAGCAAACTGAAACGTTTTCATCGCTCT
GGAGTGAATACCACGACGATTTCCGGCAGTTTCTACACATATATTCGCAAGATGTGGCGTGTTACGGTGA
AAACCTGGCCTATTTCCCTAAAGGGTTTATTGAGAATATGTTTTTCGTCTCAGCCAATCCCTGGGTGAGT
TTCACCAGTTTTGATTTAAACGTGGCCAATATGGACAACTTCTTCGCCCCCGTTTTCACCATGGGCAAAT
ATTATACGCAAGGCGACAAGGTGCTGATGCCGCTGGCGATTCAGGTTCATCATGCCGTTTGTGATGGCTT
CCATGTCGGCAGAATGCTTAATGAATTACAACAGTACTGCGATGAGTGGCAGGGCGGGGCGTAATTTTTT
TAAGGCAGTTATTGGTGCCCTTAAACGCCTGGGGTAATGACTCTCTAGCTTGAGGCATCAAATAAAACGA
AAGGCTCAGTCGAAAGACTGGGCCTTTCGTTTTATCTGTTGTTTGTCGGTGAACGCTCTCCTGAGTAGGA
CAAATCCGCCCTCTAGAGCTGCCTCGCGCGTTTCGGTGATGACGGTGAAAACCTCTGACACATGCAGCTC
CCGGAGACGGTCACAGCTTGTCTGTAAGCGGATGCCGGGAGCAGACAAGCCCGTCAGGGCGCGTCAGCGG
GTGTTGGCGGGTGTCGGGGCGCAGCCATGACCCAGTCACGTAGCGATAGCGGAGTGTATACTGGCTTAAC
TATGCGGCATCAGAGCAGATTGTACTGAGAGTGCACCATATGCGGTGTGAAATACCGCACAGATGCGTAA
GGAGAAAATACCGCATCAGGCGCTCTTCCGCTTCCTCGCTCACTGACTCGCTGCGCTCGGTCGTTCGGCT
GCGGCGAGCGGTATCAGCTCACTCAAAGGCGGTAATACGGTTATCCACAGAATCAGGGGATAACGCAGGA
AAGAACATGTGAGCAAAAGGCCAGCAAAAGGCCAGGAACCGTAAAAAGGCCGCGTTGCTGGCGTTTTTCC
ATAGGCTCCGCCCCCCTGACGAGCATCACAAAAATCGACGCTCAAGTCAGAGGTGGCGAAACCCGACAGG
ACTATAAAGATACCAGGCGTTTCCCCCTGGAAGCTCCCTCGTGCGCTCTCCTGTTCCGACCCTGCCGCTT
ACCGGATACCTGTCCGCCTTTCTCCCTTCGGGAAGCGTGGCGCTTTCTCATAGCTCACGCTGTAGGTATC
TCAGTTCGGTGTAGGTCGTTCGCTCCAAGCTGGGCTGTGTGCACGAACCCCCCGTTCAGCCCGACCGCTG
CGCCTTATCCGGTAACTATCGTCTTGAGTCCAACCCGGTAAGACACGACTTATCGCCACTGGCAGCAGCC
ACTGGTAACAGGATTAGCAGAGCGAGGTATGTAGGCGGTGCTACAGAGTTCTTGAAGTGGTGGCCTAACT
ACGGCTACACTAGAAGGACAGTATTTGGTATCTGCGCTCTGCTGAAGCCAGTTACCTTCGGAAAAAGAGT
TGGTAGCTCTTGATCCGGCAAACAAACCACCGCTGGTAGCGGTGGTTTTTTTGTTTGCAAGCAGCAGATT
ACGCGCAGAAAAAAAGGATCTCAAGAAGATCCTTTGATCTTTTCTACGGGGTCTGACGCTCAGTGGAACG
AAAACTCACGTTAAGGGATTTTGGTCATGAGATTATCAAAAAGGATCTTCACCTAGATCCTTTTAAATTA
AAAATGAAGTTTTAAATCAATCTAAAGTATATATGAGTAAACTTGGTCTGACAGTTACCAATGCTTAATC
AGTGAGGCACCTATCTCAGCGATCTGTCTATTTCGTTCATCCATAGTTGCCTGACTCCCCGTCGTGTAGA
TAACTACGATACGGGAGGGCTTACCATCTGGCCCCAGTGCTGCAATGATACCGCGAGACCCACGCTCACC
GGCTCCAGATTTATCAGCAATAAACCAGCCAGCCGGAAGGGCCGAGCGCAGAAGTGGTCCTGCAACTTTA
TCCGCCTCCATCCAGTCTATTAATTGTTGCCGGGAAGCTAGAGTAAGTAGTTCGCCAGTTAATAGTTTGC
GCAACGTTGTTGCCATTGCTACAGGCATCGTGGTGTCACGCTCGTCGTTTGGTATGGCTTCATTCAGCTC
CGGTTCCCAACGATCAAGGCGAGTTACATGATCCCCCATGTTGTGCAAAAAAGCGGTTAGCTCCTTCGGT
CCTCCGATCGTTGTCAGAAGTAAGTTGGCCGCAGTGTTATCACTCATGGTTATGGCAGCACTGCATAATT
CTCTTACTGTCATGCCATCCGTAAGATGCTTTTCTGTGACTGGTGAGTACTCAACCAAGTCATTCTGAGA
ATAGTGTATGCGGCGACCGAGTTGCTCTTGCCCGGCGTCAATACGGGATAATACCGCGCCACATAGCAGA
ACTTTAAAAGTGCTCATCATTGGAAAACGTTCTTCGGGGCGAAAACTCTCAAGGATCTTACCGCTGTTGA
GATCCAGTTCGATGTAACCCACTCGTGCACCCAACTGATCTTCAGCATCTTTTACTTTCACCAGCGTTTC
TGGGTGAGCAAAAACAGGAAGGCAAAATGCCGCAAAAAAGGGAATAAGGGCGACACGGAAATGTTGAATA
CTCATACTCTTCCTTTTTCAATATTATTGAAGCATTTATCAGGGTTATTGTCTCATGAGCGGATACATAT
TTGAATGTATTTAGAAAAATAAACAAATAGGGGTTCCGCGCACATTTCCCCGAAAAGTGCCACCTGACGT
CTAAGAAACCATTATTATCATGACATTAACCTATAAAAATAGGCGTATCACGAGGCCCTTTCGTCTTCAC
Features (pLannotate 1.2.2; 15 found; start..end, strand, type, name):
     10..54      +  promoter       T5 promoter: bacteriophage T5 promoter for E. coli RNA polymerase, with embedded lac operator
     62..78      +  protein_bind   lac operator: The lac repressor binds to the lac operator to inhibit transcription in E. coli. This inhibition can be relieved by adding lactose or isopropyl-β-D-thiogalactopyranoside (IPTG). lac repressor encoded by lacI
    127..144     +  CDS            7xHis (fragment): 6xHis affinity tag
    169..885     +  CDS            CFP: cyan variant of GFP mammalian codon-optimized
    958..1675    +  CDS            Topaz YFP (fragment): enhanced yellow variant of GFP mammalian codon-optimized
   1675..1694    +  CDS            Strep-Tag II (fragment): peptide that binds Strep-Tactin®, an engineered form of streptavidin
   1717..1811    +  terminator     lambda t0 terminator: transcription terminator from phage lambda
   1826..1854    +  promoter       cat promoter (fragment): promoter of the E. coli cat gene encoding chloramphenicol acetyltransferase
   1855..2511    +  CDS            cat: CAT_ECOLX - Experimental evidence at protein level: Swiss-Prot protein existence level 1. This enzyme is an effector of chloramphenicol resistance in bacteria. From Escherichia coli. This protein is used as a marker in many commonly used cloning vectors, such as pACYC184.
   2579..2665    +  terminator     rrnB T1 terminator: Escherichia coli rrnB; transcription terminator T1 from the E. coli rrnB gene
   2677..2718    +  CDS            rop (fragment): Rop protein, which maintains plasmids at low copy number; rop
   2820..2960    +  misc_feature   bom: basis of mobility region from pBR322
   3146..3734    -  rep_origin     ori: high-copy-number ColE1/pMB1/pBR322/pUC origin of replication
   3905..4765    -  CDS            AmpR: β-lactamase; bla; confers resistance to ampicillin, carbenicillin, and related antibiotics
   4766..4870    -  promoter       AmpR promoter: bla
