[The description below was written by a language model from this plasmid's Addgene catalogue record and pLannotate feature annotations shown in this document.]
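Description:
pQE30::CLOMELEON:Strep is a bacterial expression plasmid built on the commercial pQE30 backbone for producing the chloride indicator protein Clomeleon in E. coli. The full sequenced plasmid is about 5 kb. It replicates from a high-copy ColE1/pMB1-type origin and is selected with ampicillin through the bla (AmpR) gene and its own promoter. The annotation also shows other backbone elements: a pBR322 bom region, a short rop fragment, and a chloramphenicol acetyltransferase (cat) coding sequence preceded by only a fragment of its promoter. The record lists ampicillin as the sole selection, so cat should not be assumed to be a working marker.

The synthetic insert of roughly 1.5 kb was cloned between the KpnI and HindIII sites. It encodes a single fusion of a cyan GFP variant (CFP) to a yellow variant annotated as Topaz YFP, each carrying the point mutations listed by the depositor. The two are joined by a linker containing a TEV protease-type recognition motif. In Clomeleon, the halide sensitivity of the YFP acceptor alters energy transfer from CFP, so the emission ratio reports chloride concentration. Transcription is driven by the phage T5 promoter, which is recognised by E. coli RNA polymerase and controlled by lac operator sequences. Expression is therefore repressed by LacI and inducible with IPTG. The lambda t0 terminator follows the open reading frame, and an rrnB T1 terminator lies further downstream after cat.

An N-terminal 6xHis tag and a C-terminal Strep-tag II flank the fusion, permitting sequential affinity purification that enriches for full-length protein. The plasmid serves to produce recombinant Clomeleon. The associated publication used this anion probe to study salt stress-induced chloride flux in Arabidopsis.
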