Addgene plasmid #247989: pQE30::CLOMELEON:Strep
Purpose: Expression of the indicator protein CLOMELEON in E. coli.
Depositing lab: Christoph Plieth. Depositing organization: Christian-Albrechts-Universitaet zu Kiel. Publication: Salt stress-induced chloride flux: a study using transgenic Arabidopsis expressing a fluorescent anion probe. Lorenzen I, Aberle T, Plieth C. Plant J. 2004 May;38(3):539-44. doi: 10.1111/j.0960-7412.2004.02053.x. PubMed 15086798.
Backbone
  Vector backbone: pQE30
  Backbone manufacturer: Qiagene
  Backbone size w/o insert (bp): 3461
  Vector type: Bacterial Expression
Growth in bacteria
  Bacterial resistance: Ampicillin, 100 μg/mL
  Growth temperature: 37°C
  Growth strain: NEB Stable
  Copy number: High Copy
Gene/Insert
  Gene/Insert name: CLOMELEON (CFP-YFP fusion with ENLYFQG-linker)
  Species: Synthetic
  Insert size (bp): 1529
  Mutation: CFP-variant: K26R, F64L, S65T, Y66W, N146I, M153T, V163A, N164H, H231L; YFP-variant: S65G, S72A, K79R, T203Y, H231L
  Promoter: T5-phage promoter
  Tag / fusion protein: 6xHis (N terminal on insert); Strep (C terminal on insert)
  Cloning method: Restriction Enzyme; 5′ cloning site KpnI (unknown if destroyed); 3′ cloning site HindIII (unknown if destroyed)
  Sequencing primers: 5′ GTATCACGAGGCCCTTTCG; 3′ GTTCTGAGGTCATTACTGG
Terms and licenses: Academic/Nonprofit Terms; Industry Terms: Not Available to Industry
Depositor comments: pQE30::CLOMELEON:Strep is a vector for bacterial expression of the CLOMELEON protein (Kuner, T. & Augustine, G.J.; PubMed: 11055428; doi: 10.1016/S0896-6273(00)00056-8) with N-terminal 6xHis-tag and C-terminal Strep-tag (WSHPQFEK). The gene coding for CLOMELEON with Strep-tag was introduced into the commercial expression vector pQE30 (Qiagen) between KpnI and HindIII sites. See the Supplemental Document under Resource Information for more details, including annotated maps.
How to cite: pQE30::CLOMELEON:Strep was a gift from Christoph Plieth (Addgene plasmid # 247989 ; http://n2t.net/addgene:247989 ; RRID:Addgene_247989)
